Addgene plasmid #110575: pBTK107
Purpose: BTK Type 2 promoter for golden gate assembly
Depositing lab: Jeffrey Barrick. Depositing organization: University of Texas at Austin. Publication: Genetic Engineering of Bee Gut Microbiome Bacteria with a Toolkit for Modular Assembly of Broad-Host-Range Plasmids. Leonard SP, Perutka J, Powell JE, Geng P, Richhart DD, Byrom M, Kar S, Davies BW, Ellington AD, Moran NA, Barrick JE. ACS Synth Biol. 2018 May 18;7(5):1279-1290. doi: 10.1021/acssynbio.7b00399. Epub 2018 Apr 13. PubMed 29608282.
Backbone
  Vector backbone: ColE1
  Vector type: Synthetic Biology
Growth in bacteria
  Bacterial resistance: Chloramphenicol, 12.5 μg/mL
  Growth temperature: 37°C
  Growth strain: DH5alpha
  Copy number: High Copy
Gene/Insert
  Gene/Insert name: CP25 Promoter with RBS
  Species: Synthetic
  Cloning method: Gibson Cloning
Terms and licenses: Academic/Nonprofit Terms; Industry Terms
How to cite: pBTK107 was a gift from Jeffrey Barrick (Addgene plasmid # 110575 ; http://n2t.net/addgene:110575 ; RRID:Addgene_110575)
