[The description below was written by a language model from this plasmid's Addgene catalogue record and pLannotate feature annotations shown in this document.]
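Description:
pBTK107 is a small (about 1.75 kb) synthetic biology part plasmid from the bee microbiome toolkit (BTK), a collection of modular components for Golden Gate assembly of broad-host-range plasmids. It serves as a storage vector for a Type 2 part, the position in the assembly scheme occupied by promoters. The backbone is minimal: a high-copy ColE1/pUC-type origin of replication for propagation in E. coli, and a chloramphenicol acetyltransferase (cat) gene driven by its native cat promoter and followed by the phage lambda t0 terminator, giving chloramphenicol selection. The plasmid itself is an E. coli cloning vehicle rather than a broad-host-range replicon. The part it holds is meant to be transferred into such replicons during assembly.

The payload is the synthetic CP25 promoter together with a ribosome binding site, so that the excised part supplies both transcription and translation initiation signals for a downstream coding sequence part. The automated feature table annotates only the origin, resistance gene, its promoter and the terminator. The CP25/RBS insert and the flanking Type IIS restriction sites expected of a Golden Gate part are not annotated, and presumably lie in the unannotated regions of the sequence. The record does not state which enzyme or overhangs are used, nor the promoter's strength. The insert was placed in the backbone by Gibson cloning. In use, pBTK107 would be combined with other toolkit parts, such as coding sequences, terminators, origins and markers, to build expression plasmids for engineering bacteria, including bee gut microbiome species.
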