Features (pLannotate 1.2.2; 4 found; start..end, strand, type, name):
     56..644     +  rep_origin     ori: high-copy-number ColE1/pMB1/pBR322/pUC origin of replication
    860..894     -  terminator     lambda t0 terminator: minimal transcription terminator from phage lambda (Scholtissek and Grosse, 1987)
    968..1624    -  CDS            cat: CAT_ECOLX - Experimental evidence at protein level: Swiss-Prot protein existence level 1. This enzyme is an effector of chloramphenicol resistance in bacteria. From Escherichia coli. This protein is used as a marker in many commonly used cloning vectors, such as pACYC184.
   1625..1722    -  promoter       cat promoter: promoter of the E. coli cat gene encoding chloramphenicol acetyltransferase
>Addgene plasmid #110575 | pBTK107 | addgene full sequence | sequence record 254612 | Addgene NGS Result
GTGAGTTTTCGTTCCACTGAGCGTCAGACCCCGTAGAAAAGATCAAAGGATCTTCTTGAGATCCTTTTTT
TCTGCGCGTAATCTGCTGCTTGCAAACAAAAAAACCACCGCTACCAGCGGTGGTTTGTTTGCCGGATCAA
GAGCTACCAACTCTTTTTCCGAAGGTAACTGGCTTCAGCAGAGCGCAGATACCAAATACTGTTCTTCTAG
TGTAGCCGTAGTTAGGCCACCACTTCAAGAACTCTGTAGCACCGCCTACATACCTCGCTCTGCTAATCCT
GTTACCAGTGGCTGCTGCCAGTGGCGATAAGTCGTGTCTTACCGGGTTGGACTCAAGACGATAGTTACCG
GATAAGGCGCAGCGGTCGGGCTGAACGGGGGGTTCGTGCACACAGCCCAGCTTGGAGCGAACGACCTACA
CCGAACTGAGATACCTACAGCGTGAGCTATGAGAAAGCGCCACGCTTCCCGAAGGGAGAAAGGCGGACAG
GTATCCGGTAAGCGGCAGGGTCGGAACAGGAGAGCGCACGAGGGAGCTTCCAGGGGGAAACGCCTGGTAT
CTTTATAGTCCTGTCGGGTTTCGCCACCTCTGACTTGAGCGTCGATTTTTGTGATGCTCGTCAGGGGGGC
GGAGCCTATGGAAAAACGCCAGCAACGCGGCCTTTTTACGGTTCCTGGCCTTTTGCTGGCCTTTTGCTCA
CATGTTCTTTCCTGCGTTATCCCCTGATTCTGTGGATAACCGTAGTCGGTCTCAAACGCTTTGGCAGTTT
ATTCTTGACATGTAGTGAGGGGGCTGGTATAATCACATAGTACTGTTATACAGAAACAGAGGAGATATTA
CATATGTGAGACCAGACCAATAAAAAACGCCCGGCGGCAACCGAGCGTTCTGAACAAATCCAGATGGAGT
TCTGAGGTCATTACTGGATCTATCAACAGGAGTCCAAGCGAGCTCGATATCAAATTACGCCCCGCCCTGC
CACTCATCGCAGTACTGTTGTAATTCATTAAGCATTCTGCCGACATGGAAGCCATCACAAACGGCATGAT
GAACCTGAATCGCCAGCGGCATCAGCACCTTGTCGCCTTGCGTATAATATTTGCCCATGGTGAAAACGGG
GGCGAAGAAGTTGTCCATATTGGCCACGTTTAAATCAAAACTGGTGAAACTCACCCAGGGATTGGCTGAA
ACGAAAAACATATTCTCAATAAACCCTTTAGGGAAATAGGCCAGGTTTTCACCGTAACACGCCACATCTT
GCGAATATATGTGTAGAAACTGCCGGAAATCGTCGTGGTATTCACTCCAGAGCGATGAAAACGTTTCAGT
TTGCTCATGGAAAACGGTGTAACAAGGGTGAACACTATCCCATATCACCAGCTCACCGTCTTTCATTGCC
ATACGAAATTCCGGATGAGCATTCATCAGGCGGGCAAGAATGTGAATAAAGGCCGGATAAAACTTGTGCT
TATTTTTCTTTACGGTCTTTAAAAAGGCCGTAATATCCAGCTGAACGGTCTGGTTATAGGTACATTGAGC
AACTGACTGAAATGCCTCAAAATGTTCTTTACGATGCCATTGGGATATATCAACGGTGGTATATCCAGTG
ATTTTTTTCTCCATTTTAGCTTCCTTAGCTCCTGAAAATCTCGATAACTCAAAAAATACGCCCGGTAGTG
ATCTTATTTCATTATGGTGAAAGTTGGAACCTCTTACGTGCCCGATCAATCATGACCAAAATCCCTTAAC
